Addgene plasmid #47606: pCMV-tag2B-PISP/AIPP1
Depositing lab: Emanuel Strehler. Depositing organization: Mayo Foundation for Medical Education and Research. Publication: Characterization of PISP, a novel single-PDZ protein that binds to all plasma membrane Ca2+-ATPase b-splice variants. Goellner GM, DeMarco SJ, Strehler EE. Ann N Y Acad Sci. 2003 Apr;986:461-71. 10.1111/j.1749-6632.2003.tb07230.x PubMed 12763866.
Backbone
  Vector backbone: pCMV-tag2
  Backbone manufacturer: Stratagene
  Vector type: Mammalian Expression
Growth in bacteria
  Bacterial resistance: Kanamycin, 50 μg/mL
  Growth temperature: 37°C
  Growth strain: DH5alpha
  Copy number: High Copy
Gene/Insert
  Gene/Insert name: PISP (alt names: PDZD11; PDZ domain containing 11)
  Species: H. sapiens (human)
  Entrez Gene: PDZD11 (a.k.a. AIPP1, PDZK11, PISP)
  Promoter: CMV
  Tag / fusion protein: FLAG (N terminal on backbone)
  Cloning method: Restriction Enzyme; 5′ cloning site BamHI (not destroyed); 3′ cloning site EcoRI (not destroyed)
  Sequencing primers: 5′ CMV-F
Terms and licenses: Academic/Nonprofit Terms; Industry Terms: Not Available to Industry
How to cite: pCMV-tag2B-PISP/AIPP1 was a gift from Emanuel Strehler (Addgene plasmid # 47606 ; http://n2t.net/addgene:47606 ; RRID:Addgene_47606)
