[The description below was written by a language model from this plasmid's Addgene catalogue record.]
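Description:
pCMV-tag2B-PISP/AIPP1 is a mammalian expression plasmid built on the Stratagene pCMV-tag2 backbone, designed to produce an epitope-tagged form of the human protein PISP in transfected cells. It is propagated in E. coli as a high-copy plasmid under kanamycin selection. The record does not include a feature table, so details such as the replication origin, the polyadenylation signal and any mammalian selection marker are not stated here.

The insert is the human PDZD11 gene, also known as PISP, AIPP1 or PDZK11, which encodes a small protein containing a single PDZ domain. It was cloned by restriction digestion between BamHI at the 5′ end and EcoRI at the 3′ end, and both sites remain intact, so the insert can be excised or transferred with the same enzymes. Transcription is driven by the CMV promoter, a strong constitutive promoter active in a wide range of mammalian cell lines. The backbone supplies a FLAG epitope upstream of the cloning site, so the protein is expressed as an N-terminal FLAG fusion.

The FLAG tag allows detection or capture of the protein with anti-FLAG antibodies, for instance by immunoblotting, immunofluorescence or co-immunoprecipitation, without needing an antibody specific to PISP. The associated publication characterises PISP as a binding partner of the b-splice variants of the plasma membrane calcium ATPases, which suggests the construct's use in studying PDZ-mediated interactions and the localisation of this protein in mammalian cells.
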