>Addgene plasmid #47606 | pCMV-tag2B-PISP/AIPP1 | addgene partial sequence | sequence record 69559 | CMV-F 5'-CGCAAATGGGCGGTAGGCGTG-3'
ACCGTCAGATCCGCTAGCGATTACGCCAAGCTCGAAATTAACCCTCACTAAAGGGAACAAAAGCTGGAGC
TCCACCGCGGTGGCGGCCGCCACCATGGATTACAAGGATGACGACGATAAGAGCCCGGGCGGATCCGACA
GCCGGATTCCTTATGATGACTACCCGGTGGTTTTCTTGCCTGCCTATGAGAATCCTCCAGCATGGATTCC
TCCTCATGAGAGGGTACACCACCCGGACTACAACAATGAGTTGACCCAGTTTCTGCCCCGAACCATCACA
CTGAAGAAGCCTCCTGGAGCTCAGTTGGGATTTAACATCCGAGGAGGAAAGGCCTCCCAGCTAGGCATCT
TCATCTCCAAGGTGATTCCTGACTCTGATGCACATAGAGCAGGACTGCAGGAAGGGGACCAAGTTCTAGC
TGTGAATGATGTGGATTTCCAAGATATTGAGCACAGCAAGGCTGTTGAGATCCTGAAGACAGCTCGTGAA
ATCAGCATGCGTGTGCGCTTCTTTCCCTACAATTATCATCGCCAAAAAGAGAGGACTGTGCACTAGGAAT
TCGATATCAAGCTTATCGATACCGTCGACCTCGAGGGGGGGCCCGGTACCTTAATTAATTAAGGTACCAG
GTAAGTGTACCCAATTCGCCCTATAGTGAGTCGTATTACAATTCACTCGATCGCCCTTCCCAACAGTTGC
GCAGCCTGAATGGCGAATGGAGATCCAATTTTTAAGTGTATAATGTGTTAAACTACTGATTCTAATTGTT
TGTGTATTTTAGATTCACAGTCCCAAGGCTCATTTCAGGCCCCTCAGTCCTCACAGTCTGTTCATGATCA
TAATCAG
